LOCUS       Exported 14933 bp ds-DNA circular SYN 12-MAY-2021
DEFINITION  expression of AB1-fused-dcas9 plasmids.
ACCESSION   .
VERSION     .
KEYWORDS    pHR-PGK-ABI-dCas9-P2A-mcherry
SOURCE      synthetic DNA construct
  ORGANISM  synthetic DNA construct
REFERENCE   1 (bases 1 to 14933)
  AUTHORS   Wang H, Xu X, Nguyen CM, Liu Y, Gao Y, Lin X, Daley T, Kipniss NH,
            La Russa M, Qi LS
  TITLE     CRISPR-Mediated Programmable 3D Genome Positioning and Nuclear
            Organization.
  JOURNAL   Cell. 2018 Nov 15;175(5):1405-1417.e14. doi:
            10.1016/j.cell.2018.09.013. Epub 2018 Oct 11.
  PUBMED    30318144
REFERENCE   2 (bases 1 to 14933)
  AUTHORS   .
  TITLE     Direct Submission
  JOURNAL   Exported May 12, 2021 from SnapGene Server 1.1.58
            http://www.snapgene.com
FEATURES             Location/Qualifiers
     source          1..14933
                     /organism="synthetic DNA construct"
                     /mol_type="other DNA"
     primer_bind     95..112
                     /label=L4440
                     /note="L4440 vector, forward primer"
     primer_bind     complement(182..202)
                     /label=pBABE 3'
                     /note="SV40 enhancer, reverse primer for pBABE vectors"
     promoter        187..516
                     /label=SV40 promoter
                     /note="SV40 enhancer and early promoter"
     rep_origin      367..502
                     /label=SV40 ori
                     /note="SV40 origin of replication"
     primer_bind     429..448
                     /label=SV40pro-F
                     /note="SV40 promoter/origin, forward primer"
     intron          1650..1715
                     /label=small t intron
                     /note="SV40 (simian virus 40) small t antigen intron"
     CDS             1845..1865
                     /codon_start=1
                     /product="nuclear localization signal of SV40 (simian virus
                     40) large T antigen"
                     /label=SV40 NLS
                     /translation="PKKKRKV"
     polyA_signal    2290..2424
                     /label=SV40 poly(A) signal
                     /note="SV40 polyadenylation signal"
     primer_bind     complement(2327..2346)
                     /label=SV40pA-R
                     /note="SV40 polyA, reverse primer"
     primer_bind     2381..2400
                     /label=EBV-rev
                     /note="SV40 polyA terminator, reverse primer"
     LTR             2592..3225
                     /label=3' LTR
                     /note="3' long terminal repeat (LTR) from HIV-1"
     misc_feature    3272..3397
                     /label=HIV-1 Psi
                     /note="packaging signal of human immunodeficiency virus
                     type 1"
     misc_feature    3894..4127
                     /label=RRE
                     /note="The Rev response element (RRE) of HIV-1 allows for
                     Rev-dependent mRNA export from the nucleus to the
                     cytoplasm."
     CDS             4312..4356
                     /codon_start=1
                     /product="antigenic peptide corresponding to amino acids
                     655 to 669 of the HIV envelope protein gp41 (Lutje Hulsik
                     et al., 2013)"
                     /label=gp41 peptide
                     /note="recognized by the 2H10 single-chain llama nanobody"
                     /translation="KNEQELLELDKWASL"
     misc_feature    4641..4758
                     /label=cPPT/CTS
                     /note="central polypurine tract and central termination
                     sequence of HIV-1"
     promoter        4823..5322
                     /label=PGK promoter
                     /note="mouse phosphoglycerate kinase 1 promoter"
     primer_bind     complement(4858..4881)
                     /label=MSCV-rev
                     /note="Murine stem cell virus, reverse primer"
     primer_bind     5255..5274
                     /label=mPGK-F
                     /note="Mouse PGK promoter, forward primer"
     CDS             6313..10416
                     /codon_start=1
                     /product="catalytically dead mutant of the Cas9
                     endonuclease from the Streptococcus pyogenes Type II
                     CRISPR/Cas system"
                     /label=dCas9
                     /note="RNA-guided DNA-binding protein that lacks
                     endonuclease activity due to the D10A mutation in the RuvC
                     catalytic domain and the H840A mutation in the HNH
                     catalytic domain"
                     /translation="MDKKYSIGLAIGTNSVGWAVITDEYKVPSKKFKVLGNTDRHSIKK
                     NLIGALLFDSGETAEATRLKRTARRRYTRRKNRICYLQEIFSNEMAKVDDSFFHRLEES
                     FLVEEDKKHERHPIFGNIVDEVAYHEKYPTIYHLRKKLVDSTDKADLRLIYLALAHMIK
                     FRGHFLIEGDLNPDNSDVDKLFIQLVQTYNQLFEENPINASGVDAKAILSARLSKSRRL
                     ENLIAQLPGEKKNGLFGNLIALSLGLTPNFKSNFDLAEDAKLQLSKDTYDDDLDNLLAQ
                     IGDQYADLFLAAKNLSDAILLSDILRVNTEITKAPLSASMIKRYDEHHQDLTLLKALVR
                     QQLPEKYKEIFFDQSKNGYAGYIDGGASQEEFYKFIKPILEKMDGTEELLVKLNREDLL
                     RKQRTFDNGSIPHQIHLGELHAILRRQEDFYPFLKDNREKIEKILTFRIPYYVGPLARG
                     NSRFAWMTRKSEETITPWNFEEVVDKGASAQSFIERMTNFDKNLPNEKVLPKHSLLYEY
                     FTVYNELTKVKYVTEGMRKPAFLSGEQKKAIVDLLFKTNRKVTVKQLKEDYFKKIECFD
                     SVEISGVEDRFNASLGTYHDLLKIIKDKDFLDNEENEDILEDIVLTLTLFEDREMIEER
                     LKTYAHLFDDKVMKQLKRRRYTGWGRLSRKLINGIRDKQSGKTILDFLKSDGFANRNFM
                     QLIHDDSLTFKEDIQKAQVSGQGDSLHEHIANLAGSPAIKKGILQTVKVVDELVKVMGR
                     HKPENIVIEMARENQTTQKGQKNSRERMKRIEEGIKELGSQILKEHPVENTQLQNEKLY
                     LYYLQNGRDMYVDQELDINRLSDYDVDAIVPQSFLKDDSIDNKVLTRSDKNRGKSDNVP
                     SEEVVKKMKNYWRQLLNAKLITQRKFDNLTKAERGGLSELDKAGFIKRQLVETRQITKH
                     VAQILDSRMNTKYDENDKLIREVKVITLKSKLVSDFRKDFQFYKVREINNYHHAHDAYL
                     NAVVGTALIKKYPKLESEFVYGDYKVYDVRKMIAKSEQEIGKATAKYFFYSNIMNFFKT
                     EITLANGEIRKRPLIETNGETGEIVWDKGRDFATVRKVLSMPQVNIVKKTEVQTGGFSK
                     ESILPKRNSDKLIARKKDWDPKKYGGFDSPTVAYSVLVVAKVEKGKSKKLKSVKELLGI
                     TIMERSSFEKNPIDFLEAKGYKEVKKDLIIKLPKYSLFELENGRKRMLASAGELQKGNE
                     LALPSKYVNFLYLASHYEKLKGSPEDNEQKQLFVEQHKHYLDEIIEQISEFSKRVILAD
                     ANLDKVLSAYNKHRDKPIREQAENIIHLFTLTNLGAPAAFKYFDTTIDRKRYTSTKEVL
                     DATLIHQSITGLYETRIDLSQLGGD"
     CDS             10420..10446
                     /codon_start=1
                     /product="HA (human influenza hemagglutinin) epitope tag"
                     /label=HA
                     /translation="YPYDVPDYA"
     CDS             10465..10485
                     /codon_start=1
                     /product="nuclear localization signal of SV40 (simian virus
                     40) large T antigen"
                     /label=SV40 NLS
                     /translation="PKKKRKV"
     CDS             10492..10512
                     /codon_start=1
                     /product="nuclear localization signal of SV40 (simian virus
                     40) large T antigen"
                     /label=SV40 NLS
                     /translation="PKKKRKV"
     CDS             10561..10617
                     /codon_start=1
                     /product="2A peptide from porcine teschovirus-1
                     polyprotein"
                     /label=P2A
                     /note="Eukaryotic ribosomes fail to insert a peptide bond
                     between the Gly and Pro residues, yielding separate
                     polypeptides."
                     /translation="ATNFSLLKQAGDVEENPGP"
     CDS             10618..11328
                     /codon_start=1
                     /product="monomeric derivative of DsRed fluorescent protein
                     (Shaner et al., 2004)"
                     /label=mCherry
                     /note="mammalian codon-optimized"
                     /translation="MVSKGEEDNMAIIKEFMRFKVHMEGSVNGHEFEIEGEGEGRPYEG
                     TQTAKLKVTKGGPLPFAWDILSPQFMYGSKAYVKHPADIPDYLKLSFPEGFKWERVMNF
                     EDGGVVTVTQDSSLQDGEFIYKVKLRGTNFPSDGPVMQKKTMGWEASSERMYPEDGALK
                     GEIKQRLKLKDGGHYDAEVKTTYKAKKPVQLPGAYNVNIKLDITSHNEDYTIVEQYERA
                     EGRHSTGGMDELYK"
     primer_bind     complement(10763..10781)
                     /label=mCherry-R
                     /note="mCherry, reverse primer"
     primer_bind     11031..11050
                     /label=mCherry-F
                     /note="mCherry, forward primer"
     misc_feature    11388..11976
                     /label=WPRE
                     /note="woodchuck hepatitis virus posttranscriptional
                     regulatory element"
     primer_bind     complement(11441..11461)
                     /label=WPRE-R
                     /note="WPRE, reverse primer"
     CDS             complement(11859..11870)
                     /codon_start=1
                     /product="Factor Xa recognition and cleavage site"
                     /label=Factor Xa site
                     /translation="IEGR"
     primer_bind     complement(11979..11995)
                     /label=KS primer
                     /note="common sequencing primer, one of multiple similar
                     variants"
     primer_bind     complement(11980..11996)
                     /label=pBluescriptKS
                     /note="For pBluescript vector"
     LTR             12086..12319
                     /label=3' LTR (Delta-U3)
                     /note="self-inactivating 3' long terminal repeat (LTR) from
                     HIV-1"
     promoter        complement(12344..12362)
                     /label=SP6 promoter
                     /note="promoter for bacteriophage SP6 RNA polymerase"
     primer_bind     complement(12345..12362)
                     /label=SP6
                     /note="SP6 promoter, forward primer"
     primer_bind     complement(12652..12671)
                     /label=pBRrevBam
                     /note="pBR322 vectors, tet region, downstream of BamHI,
                     reverse primer"
     primer_bind     complement(12885..12904)
                     /label=pRS-marker
                     /note="pRS vectors, use to sequence yeast selectable
                     marker"
     primer_bind     13004..13026
                     /label=pGEX 3'
                     /note="pGEX vectors, reverse primer"
     primer_bind     complement(13064..13082)
                     /label=pBRforEco
                     /note="pBR322 vectors, upsteam of EcoRI site, forward
                     primer"
     promoter        13150..13254
                     /gene="bla"
                     /label=AmpR promoter
     CDS             13255..14115
                     /codon_start=1
                     /gene="bla"
                     /product="beta-lactamase"
                     /label=AmpR
                     /note="confers resistance to ampicillin, carbenicillin, and
                     related antibiotics"
                     /translation="MSIQHFRVALIPFFAAFCLPVFAHPETLVKVKDAEDQLGARVGYI
                     ELDLNSGKILESFRPEERFPMMSTFKVLLCGAVLSRIDAGQEQLGRRIHYSQNDLVEYS
                     PVTEKHLTDGMTVRELCSAAITMSDNTAANLLLTTIGGPKELTAFLHNMGDHVTRLDRW
                     EPELNEAIPNDERDTTMPVAMATTLRKLLTGELLTLASRQQLIDWMEADKVAGPLLRSA
                     LPAGWFIADKSGAGERGSRGIIAALGPDGKPSRIVVIYTTGSQATMDERNRQIAEIGAS
                     LIKHW"
     primer_bind     complement(13473..13492)
                     /label=Amp-R
                     /note="Ampicillin resistance gene, reverse primer"
     rep_origin      14286..14874
                     /direction=RIGHT
                     /label=ori
                     /note="high-copy-number ColE1/pMB1/pBR322/pUC origin of
                     replication"
     primer_bind     14775..14794
                     /label=pBR322ori-F
                     /note="pBR322 origin, forward primer"
ORIGIN
        1 gttctttcct gcgttatccc ctgattctgt ggataaccgt attaccgcct ttgagtgagc
       61 tgataccgct cgccgcagcc gaacgaccga gcgcagcgag tcagtgagcg aggaagcgga
      121 agagcgccca atacgcaaac cgcctctccc cgcgcgttgg ccgattcatt aatgcagctg
      181 tggaatgtgt gtcagttagg gtgtggaaag tccccaggct ccccagcagg cagaagtatg
      241 caaagcatgc atctcaatta gtcagcaacc aggtgtggaa agtccccagg ctccccagca
      301 ggcagaagta tgcaaagcat gcatctcaat tagtcagcaa ccatagtccc gcccctaact
      361 ccgcccatcc cgcccctaac tccgcccagt tccgcccatt ctccgcccca tggctgacta
      421 atttttttta tttatgcaga ggccgaggcc gcctcggcct ctgagctatt ccagaagtag
      481 tgaggaggct tttttggagg cctaggcttt tgcaaaaagc ttggacacaa gacaggcttg
      541 cgagatatgt ttgagaatac cactttatcc cgcgtcaggg agaggcagtg cgtaaaaaga
      601 cgcggactca tgtgaaatac tggtttttag tgcgccagat ctctataatc tcgcgcaacc
      661 tattttcccc tcgaacactt tttaagccgt agataaacag gctgggacac ttcacatgag
      721 cgaaaaatac atcgtcacct gggacatgtt gcagatccat gcacgtaaac tcgcaagccg
      781 actgatgcct tctgaacaat ggaaaggcat tattgccgta agccgtggcg gtctgtaccg
      841 ggtgcgttac tggcgcgtga actgggtatt cgtcatgtcg ataccgtttg tatttccagc
      901 tacgatcacg acaaccagcg cgagcttaaa gtgctgaaac gcgcagaagg cgatggcgaa
      961 ggcttcatcg ttattgatga cctggtggat accggtggta ctgcggttgc gattcgtgaa
     1021 atgtatccaa aagcgcactt tgtcaccatc ttcgcaaaac cggctggtcg tccgctggtt
     1081 gatgactatg ttgttgatat cccgcaagat acctggattg aacagccgtg ggatatgggc
     1141 gtcgtattcg tcccgccaat ctccggtcgc taatcttttc aacgcctggc actgccgggc
     1201 gttgttcttt ttaacttcag gcgggttaca atagtttcca gtaagtattc tggaggctgc
     1261 atccatgaca caggcaaacc tgagcgaaac cctgttcaaa ccccgcttta aacatcctga
     1321 aacctcgacg ctagtccgcc gctttaatca cggcgcacaa ccgcctgtgc agtcggccct
     1381 tgatggtaaa accatccctc actggtatcg catgattaac cgtctgatgt ggatctggcg
     1441 cggcattgac ccacgcgaaa tcctcgacgt ccaggcacgt attgtgatga gcgatgccga
     1501 acgtaccgac gatgatttat acgatacggt gattggctac cgtggcggca actggattta
     1561 tgagtgggcc ccggatcttt gtgaaggaac cttacttctg tggtgtgaca taattggaca
     1621 aactacctac agagatttaa agctctaagg taaatataaa atttttaagt gtataatgtg
     1681 ttaaactact gattctaatt gtttgtgtat tttagattcc aacctatgga actgatgaat
     1741 gggagcagtg gtggaatgcc tttaatgagg aaaacctgtt ttgctcagaa gaaatgccat
     1801 ctagtgatga tgaggctact gctgactctc aacattctac tcctccaaaa aagaagagaa
     1861 aggtagaaga ccccaaggac tttccttcag aattgctaag ttttttgagt catgctgtgt
     1921 ttagtaatag aactcttgct tgctttgcta tttacaccac aaaggaaaaa gctgcactgc
     1981 tatacaagaa aattatggaa aaatattctg taacctttat aagtaggcat aacagttata
     2041 atcataacat actgtttttt cttactccac acaggcatag agtgtctgct attaataact
     2101 atgctcaaaa attgtgtacc tttagctttt taatttgtaa aggggttaat aaggaatatt
     2161 tgatgtatag tgccttgact agagatcata atcagccata ccacatttgt agaggtttta
     2221 cttgctttaa aaaacctccc acacctcccc ctgaacctga aacataaaat gaatgcaatt
     2281 gttgttgtta acttgtttat tgcagcttat aatggttaca aataaagcaa tagcatcaca
     2341 aatttcacaa ataaagcatt tttttcactg cattctagtt gtggtttgtc caaactcatc
     2401 aatgtatctt atcatgtctg gatcaactgg ataactcaag ctaaccaaaa tcatcccaaa
     2461 cttcccaccc cataccctat taccactgcc aattacctgt ggtttcattt actctaaacc
     2521 tgtgattcct ctgaattatt ttcattttaa agaaattgta tttgttaaat atgtactaca
     2581 aacttagtag ttggaagggc taattcactc ccaaagaaga caagatatcc ttgatctgtg
     2641 gatctaccac acacaaggct acttccctga ttagcagaac tacacaccag ggccaggggt
     2701 cagatatcca ctgacctttg gatggtgcta caagctagta ccagttgagc cagataaggt
     2761 agaagaggcc aataaaggag agaacaccag cttgttacac cctgtgagcc tgcatgggat
     2821 ggatgacccg gagagagaag tgttagagtg gaggtttgac agccgcctag catttcatca
     2881 cgtggcccga gagctgcatc cggagtactt caagaactgc tgatatcgag cttgctacaa
     2941 gggactttcc gctggggact ttccagggag gcgtggcctg ggcgggactg gggagtggcg
     3001 agccctcaga tcctgcatat aagcagctgc tttttgcctg tactgggtct ctctggttag
     3061 accagatctg agcctgggag ctctctggct aactagggaa cccactgctt aagcctcaat
     3121 aaagcttgcc ttgagtgctt caagtagtgt gtgcccgtct gttgtgtgac tctggtaact
     3181 agagatccct cagacccttt tagtcagtgt ggaaaatctc tagcagtggc gcccgaacag
     3241 ggacttgaaa gcgaaaggga aaccagagga gctctctcga cgcaggactc ggcttgctga
     3301 agcgcgcacg gcaagaggcg aggggcggcg actggtgagt acgccaaaaa ttttgactag
     3361 cggaggctag aaggagagag atgggtgcga gagcgtcagt attaagcggg ggagaattag
     3421 atcgcgatgg gaaaaaattc ggttaaggcc agggggaaag aaaaaatata aattaaaaca
     3481 tatagtatgg gcaagcaggg agctagaacg attcgcagtt aatcctggcc tgttagaaac
     3541 atcagaaggc tgtagacaaa tactgggaca gctacaacca tcccttcaga caggatcaga
     3601 agaacttaga tcattatata atacagtagc aaccctctat tgtgtgcatc aaaggataga
     3661 gataaaagac accaaggaag ctttagacaa gatagaggaa gagcaaaaca aaagtaagac
     3721 caccgcacag caagcggccg gccgctgatc ttcagacctg gaggaggaga tatgagggac
     3781 aattggagaa gtgaattata taaatataaa gtagtaaaaa ttgaaccatt aggagtagca
     3841 cccaccaagg caaagagaag agtggtgcag agagaaaaaa gagcagtggg aataggagct
     3901 ttgttccttg ggttcttggg agcagcagga agcactatgg gcgcagcgtc aatgacgctg
     3961 acggtacagg ccagacaatt attgtctggt atagtgcagc agcagaacaa tttgctgagg
     4021 gctattgagg cgcaacagca tctgttgcaa ctcacagtct ggggcatcaa gcagctccag
     4081 gcaagaatcc tggctgtgga aagataccta aaggatcaac agctcctggg gatttggggt
     4141 tgctctggaa aactcatttg caccactgct gtgccttgga atgctagttg gagtaataaa
     4201 tctctggaac agatttggaa tcacacgacc tggatggagt gggacagaga aattaacaat
     4261 tacacaagct taatacactc cttaattgaa gaatcgcaaa accagcaaga aaagaatgaa
     4321 caagaattat tggaattaga taaatgggca agtttgtgga attggtttaa cataacaaat
     4381 tggctgtggt atataaaatt attcataatg atagtaggag gcttggtagg tttaagaata
     4441 gtttttgctg tactttctat agtgaataga gttaggcagg gatattcacc attatcgttt
     4501 cagacccacc tcccaacccc gaggggaccc gacaggcccg aaggaataga agaagaaggt
     4561 ggagagagag acagagacag atccattcga ttagtgaacg gatctcgacg gtatcgccaa
     4621 atggcagtat tcatccacaa ttttaaaaga aaagggggga ttggggggta cagtgcaggg
     4681 gaaagaatag tagacataat agcaacagac atacaaacta aagaattaca aaaacaaatt
     4741 acaaaaattc aaaattttcg ggtttattac agggacagca gagatccagt ttggatcgat
     4801 aagcttgata tcgaattcta ccgggtaggg gaggcgcttt tcccaaggca gtctggagca
     4861 tgcgctttag cagccccgct gggcacttgg cgctacacaa gtggcctctg gcctcgcaca
     4921 cattccacat ccaccggtag gcgccaaccg gctccgttct ttggtggccc cttcgcgcca
     4981 ccttctactc ctcccctagt caggaagttc ccccccgccc cgcagctcgc gtcgtgcagg
     5041 acgtgacaaa tggaagtagc acgtctcact agtctcgtgc agatggacag caccgctgag
     5101 caatggaagc gggtaggcct ttggggcagc ggccaatagc agctttgctc cttcgctttc
     5161 tgggctcaga ggctgggaag gggtgggtcc gggggcgggc tcaggggcgg gctcaggggc
     5221 ggggcgggcg cccgaaggtc ctccggaggc ccggcattct gcacgcttca aaagcgcacg
     5281 tctgccgcgc tgttctcctc ttcctcatct ccgggccttt cgacctgcag cccaagctta
     5341 cgcgtctgca ggatatcaag cttgcggtac cgcgggcccg gggccaccat gacgcgtgtg
     5401 cctttgtatg gttttacttc gatttgtgga agaagacctg agatggaagc tgctgtttcg
     5461 actataccaa gattccttca atcttcctct ggttcgatgt tagatggtcg gtttgatcct
     5521 caatccgccg ctcatttctt cggtgtttac gacggccatg gcggttctca ggtagcgaac
     5581 tattgtagag agaggatgca tttggctttg gcggaggaga tagctaagga gaaaccgatg
     5641 ctctgcgatg gtgatacgtg gctggagaag tggaagaaag ctcttttcaa ctcgttcctg
     5701 agagttgact cggagattga gtcagttgcg ccggagacgg ttgggtcaac gtcggtggtt
     5761 gccgttgttt tcccgtctca catcttcgtc gctaactgcg gtgactctag agccgttctt
     5821 tgccgcggca aaactgcact tccattatcc gttgaccata aaccggatag agaagatgaa
     5881 gctgcgagga ttgaagccgc aggagggaaa gtgattcagt ggaatggagc tcgtgttttc
     5941 ggtgttctcg ccatgtcgag atccattggc gatagatact tgaaaccatc catcattcct
     6001 gatccggaag tgacggctgt gaagagagta aaagaagatg attgtctgat tttggcgagt
     6061 gacggggttt gggatgtaat gacggatgaa gaagcgtgtg agatggcaag gaagcggatt
     6121 ctcttgtggc acaagaaaaa cgcggtggct ggggatgcat cgttgctcgc ggatgagcgg
     6181 agaaaggaag ggaaagatcc tgcggcgatg tccgcggctg agtatttgtc aaagctggcg
     6241 atacagagag gaagcaaaga caacataagt gtggtggtgg ttgatttgaa gcatatgggt
     6301 ggaggctccg ggatggacaa gaagtacagc atcggcctgg ccatcggcac caactctgtg
     6361 ggctgggccg tgatcaccga cgagtacaag gtgcccagca agaaattcaa ggtgctgggc
     6421 aacaccgacc ggcacagcat caagaagaac ctgatcggcg ccctgctgtt cgacagcgga
     6481 gaaacagccg aggccacccg gctgaagaga accgccagaa gaagatacac cagacggaag
     6541 aaccggatct gctatctgca agagatcttc agcaacgaga tggccaaggt ggacgacagc
     6601 ttcttccaca gactggaaga gtccttcctg gtggaagagg ataagaagca cgagcggcac
     6661 cccatcttcg gcaacatcgt ggacgaggtg gcctaccacg agaagtaccc caccatctac
     6721 cacctgagaa agaaactggt ggacagcacc gacaaggccg acctgcggct gatctatctg
     6781 gccctggccc acatgatcaa gttccggggc cacttcctga tcgagggcga cctgaacccc
     6841 gacaacagcg acgtggacaa gctgttcatc cagctggtgc agacctacaa ccagctgttc
     6901 gaggaaaacc ccatcaacgc cagcggcgtg gacgccaagg ccatcctgtc tgccagactg
     6961 agcaagagca gacggctgga aaatctgatc gcccagctgc ccggcgagaa gaagaatggc
     7021 ctgttcggca acctgattgc cctgagcctg ggcctgaccc ccaacttcaa gagcaacttc
     7081 gacctggccg aggatgccaa actgcagctg agcaaggaca cctacgacga cgacctggac
     7141 aacctgctgg cccagatcgg cgaccagtac gccgacctgt ttctggccgc caagaacctg
     7201 tccgacgcca tcctgctgag cgacatcctg agagtgaaca ccgagatcac caaggccccc
     7261 ctgagcgcct ctatgatcaa gagatacgac gagcaccacc aggacctgac cctgctgaaa
     7321 gctctcgtgc ggcagcagct gcctgagaag tacaaagaga ttttcttcga ccagagcaag
     7381 aacggctacg ccggctacat cgatggcgga gccagccagg aagagttcta caagttcatc
     7441 aagcccatcc tggaaaagat ggacggcacc gaggaactgc tcgtgaagct gaacagagag
     7501 gacctgctgc ggaagcagcg gaccttcgac aacggcagca tcccccacca gatccacctg
     7561 ggagagctgc acgccattct gcggcggcag gaagattttt acccattcct gaaggacaac
     7621 cgggaaaaga tcgagaagat cctgaccttc cgcatcccct actacgtggg ccctctggcc
     7681 aggggaaaca gcagattcgc ctggatgacc agaaagagcg aggaaaccat caccccctgg
     7741 aacttcgagg aagtggtgga caagggcgcc agcgcccaga gcttcatcga gcggatgacc
     7801 aacttcgata agaacctgcc caacgagaag gtgctgccca agcacagcct gctgtacgag
     7861 tacttcaccg tgtacaacga gctgaccaaa gtgaaatacg tgaccgaggg aatgagaaag
     7921 cccgccttcc tgagcggcga gcagaaaaaa gccatcgtgg acctgctgtt caagaccaac
     7981 cggaaagtga ccgtgaagca gctgaaagag gactacttca agaaaatcga gtgcttcgac
     8041 tccgtggaaa tctccggcgt ggaagatcgg ttcaacgcct ccctgggcac ataccacgat
     8101 ctgctgaaaa ttatcaagga caaggacttc ctggacaatg aggaaaacga ggacattctg
     8161 gaagatatcg tgctgaccct gacactgttt gaggacagag agatgatcga ggaacggctg
     8221 aaaacctatg cccacctgtt cgacgacaaa gtgatgaagc agctgaagcg gcggagatac
     8281 accggctggg gcaggctgag ccggaagctg atcaacggca tccgggacaa gcagtccggc
     8341 aagacaatcc tggatttcct gaagtccgac ggcttcgcca acagaaactt catgcagctg
     8401 atccacgacg acagcctgac ctttaaagag gacatccaga aagcccaggt gtccggccag
     8461 ggcgatagcc tgcacgagca cattgccaat ctggccggca gccccgccat taagaagggc
     8521 atcctgcaga cagtgaaggt ggtggacgag ctcgtgaaag tgatgggccg gcacaagccc
     8581 gagaacatcg tgatcgaaat ggccagagag aaccagacca cccagaaggg acagaagaac
     8641 agccgcgaga gaatgaagcg gatcgaagag ggcatcaaag agctgggcag ccagatcctg
     8701 aaagaacacc ccgtggaaaa cacccagctg cagaacgaga agctgtacct gtactacctg
     8761 cagaatgggc gggatatgta cgtggaccag gaactggaca tcaaccggct gtccgactac
     8821 gatgtggacg ctatcgtgcc tcagagcttt ctgaaggacg actccatcga taacaaagtg
     8881 ctgactcgga gcgacaagaa ccggggcaag agcgacaacg tgccctccga agaggtcgtg
     8941 aagaagatga agaactactg gcgccagctg ctgaatgcca agctgattac ccagaggaag
     9001 ttcgacaatc tgaccaaggc cgagagaggc ggcctgagcg aactggataa ggccggcttc
     9061 atcaagagac agctggtgga aacccggcag atcacaaagc acgtggcaca gatcctggac
     9121 tcccggatga acactaagta cgacgagaac gacaaactga tccgggaagt gaaagtgatc
     9181 accctgaagt ccaagctggt gtccgatttc cggaaggatt tccagtttta caaagtgcgc
     9241 gagatcaaca actaccacca cgcccacgac gcctacctga acgccgtcgt gggaaccgcc
     9301 ctgatcaaaa agtaccctaa gctggaaagc gagttcgtgt acggcgacta caaggtgtac
     9361 gacgtgcgga agatgatcgc caagagcgag caggaaatcg gcaaggctac cgccaagtac
     9421 ttcttctaca gcaacatcat gaactttttc aagaccgaga ttaccctggc caacggcgag
     9481 atccggaagc ggcctctgat cgagacaaac ggcgaaacag gcgagatcgt gtgggataag
     9541 ggccgggact ttgccaccgt gcggaaagtg ctgtctatgc cccaagtgaa tatcgtgaaa
     9601 aagaccgagg tgcagacagg cggcttcagc aaagagtcta tcctgcccaa gaggaacagc
     9661 gacaagctga tcgccagaaa gaaggactgg gaccctaaga agtacggcgg cttcgacagc
     9721 cccaccgtgg cctattctgt gctggtggtg gccaaagtgg aaaagggcaa gtccaagaaa
     9781 ctgaagagtg tgaaagagct gctggggatc accatcatgg aaagaagcag cttcgagaag
     9841 aatcccatcg actttctgga agccaagggc tacaaagaag tgaaaaagga cctgatcatc
     9901 aagctgccta agtactccct gttcgagctg gaaaacggcc ggaagagaat gctggcctct
     9961 gccggcgaac tgcagaaggg aaacgaactg gccctgccct ccaaatatgt gaacttcctg
    10021 tacctggcca gccactatga gaagctgaag ggctcccccg aggataatga gcagaaacag
    10081 ctgtttgtgg aacagcacaa acactacctg gacgagatca tcgagcagat cagcgagttc
    10141 tccaagagag tgatcctggc cgacgctaat ctggacaagg tgctgagcgc ctacaacaag
    10201 cacagagaca agcctatcag agagcaggcc gagaatatca tccacctgtt taccctgacc
    10261 aatctgggag cccctgccgc cttcaagtac tttgacacca ccatcgaccg gaagaggtac
    10321 accagcacca aagaggtgct ggacgccacc ctgatccacc agagcatcac cggcctgtac
    10381 gagacacgga tcgacctgtc tcagctggga ggcgacgcct atccctatga cgtgcccgat
    10441 tatgccagcc tgggcagcgg ctcccccaag aaaaaacgca aggtggaaga tcctaagaaa
    10501 aagcggaaag tggacggcat tggtagtggg agcaacggca gcagcggatc cggaagcgga
    10561 gctactaact tcagcctgct gaagcaggct ggagacgtgg aggagaaccc tggacctatg
    10621 gtgagcaagg gcgaggagga taacatggcc atcatcaagg agttcatgcg cttcaaggtg
    10681 cacatggagg gctccgtgaa cggccacgag ttcgagatcg agggcgaggg cgagggccgc
    10741 ccctacgagg gcacccagac cgccaagctg aaggtgacca agggtggccc cctgcccttc
    10801 gcctgggaca tcctgtcccc tcagttcatg tacggctcca aggcctacgt gaagcacccc
    10861 gccgacatcc ccgactactt gaagctgtcc ttccccgagg gcttcaagtg ggagcgcgtg
    10921 atgaacttcg aggacggcgg cgtggtgacc gtgacccagg actcctccct gcaggacggc
    10981 gagttcatct acaaggtgaa gctgcgcggc accaacttcc cctccgacgg ccccgtaatg
    11041 cagaagaaga ccatgggctg ggaggcctcc tccgagcgga tgtaccccga ggacggcgcc
    11101 ctgaagggcg agatcaagca gaggctgaag ctgaaggacg gcggccacta cgacgctgag
    11161 gtcaagacca cctacaaggc caagaagccc gtgcagctgc ccggcgccta caacgtcaac
    11221 atcaagttgg acatcacctc ccacaacgag gactacacca tcgtggaaca gtacgaacgc
    11281 gccgagggcc gccactccac cggcggcatg gacgagctgt acaagtaagc ggccgcgact
    11341 ctagagtcga cctgcaggca tgcaagcttg atatcaagct tatcgataat caacctctgg
    11401 attacaaaat ttgtgaaaga ttgactggta ttcttaacta tgttgctcct tttacgctat
    11461 gtggatacgc tgctttaatg cctttgtatc atgctattgc ttcccgtatg gctttcattt
    11521 tctcctcctt gtataaatcc tggttgctgt ctctttatga ggagttgtgg cccgttgtca
    11581 ggcaacgtgg cgtggtgtgc actgtgtttg ctgacgcaac ccccactggt tggggcattg
    11641 ccaccacctg tcagctcctt tccgggactt tcgctttccc cctccctatt gccacggcgg
    11701 aactcatcgc cgcctgcctt gcccgctgct ggacaggggc tcggctgttg ggcactgaca
    11761 attccgtggt gttgtcgggg aaatcatcgt cctttccttg gctgctcgcc tgtgttgcca
    11821 cctggattct gcgcgggacg tccttctgct acgtcccttc ggccctcaat ccagcggacc
    11881 ttccttcccg cggcctgctg ccggctctgc ggcctcttcc gcgtcttcgc cttcgccctc
    11941 agacgagtcg gatctccctt tgggccgcct ccccgcatcg ataccgtcga cctcgaggga
    12001 attaattcga gctcggtacc tttaagacca atgacttaca aggcagctgt agatcttagc
    12061 cactttttaa aagaaaaggg gggactggaa gggctaattc actcccaacg aagacaagat
    12121 ctgctttttg cttgtactgg gtctctctgg ttagaccaga tctgagcctg ggagctctct
    12181 ggctaactag ggaacccact gcttaagcct caataaagct tgccttgagt gcttcaagta
    12241 gtgtgtgccc gtctgttgtg tgactctggt aactagagat ccctcagacc cttttagtca
    12301 gtgtggaaaa tctctagcag catctagaat taattccgtg tattctatag tgtcacctaa
    12361 atcgtatgtg tatgatacat aaggttatgt attaattgta gccgcgttct aacgacaata
    12421 tgtacaagcc taattgtgta gcatctggct tactgaagca gaccctatca tctctctcgt
    12481 aaactgccgt cagagtcggt ttggttggac gaaccttctg agtttctggt aacgccgtcc
    12541 cgcacccgga aatggtcagc gaaccaatca gcagggtcat cgctagccag atcctctacg
    12601 ccggacgcat cgtggccggc atcaccggcg ccacaggtgc ggttgctggc gcctatatcg
    12661 ccgacatcac cgatggggaa gatcgggctc gccacttcgg gctcatgagc gcttgtttcg
    12721 gcgtgggtat ggtggcaggc cccgtggccg ggggactgtt gggcgccatc tccttgcatg
    12781 caccattcct tgcggcggcg gtgctcaacg gcctcaacct actactgggc tgcttcctaa
    12841 tgcaggagtc gcataaggga gagcgtcgaa tggtgcactc tcagtacaat ctgctctgat
    12901 gccgcatagt taagccagcc ccgacacccg ccaacacccg ctgacgcgcc ctgacgggct
    12961 tgtctgctcc cggcatccgc ttacagacaa gctgtgaccg tctccgggag ctgcatgtgt
    13021 cagaggtttt caccgtcatc accgaaacgc gcgagacgaa agggcctcgt gatacgccta
    13081 tttttatagg ttaatgtcat gataataatg gtttcttaga cgtcaggtgg cacttttcgg
    13141 ggaaatgtgc gcggaacccc tatttgttta tttttctaaa tacattcaaa tatgtatccg
    13201 ctcatgagac aataaccctg ataaatgctt caataatatt gaaaaaggaa gagtatgagt
    13261 attcaacatt tccgtgtcgc ccttattccc ttttttgcgg cattttgcct tcctgttttt
    13321 gctcacccag aaacgctggt gaaagtaaaa gatgctgaag atcagttggg tgcacgagtg
    13381 ggttacatcg aactggatct caacagcggt aagatccttg agagttttcg ccccgaagaa
    13441 cgttttccaa tgatgagcac ttttaaagtt ctgctatgtg gcgcggtatt atcccgtatt
    13501 gacgccgggc aagagcaact cggtcgccgc atacactatt ctcagaatga cttggttgag
    13561 tactcaccag tcacagaaaa gcatcttacg gatggcatga cagtaagaga attatgcagt
    13621 gctgccataa ccatgagtga taacactgcg gccaacttac ttctgacaac gatcggagga
    13681 ccgaaggagc taaccgcttt tttgcacaac atgggggatc atgtaactcg ccttgatcgt
    13741 tgggaaccgg agctgaatga agccatacca aacgacgagc gtgacaccac gatgcctgta
    13801 gcaatggcaa caacgttgcg caaactatta actggcgaac tacttactct agcttcccgg
    13861 caacaattaa tagactggat ggaggcggat aaagttgcag gaccacttct gcgctcggcc
    13921 cttccggctg gctggtttat tgctgataaa tctggagccg gtgagcgtgg gtctcgcggt
    13981 atcattgcag cactggggcc agatggtaag ccctcccgta tcgtagttat ctacacgacg
    14041 gggagtcagg caactatgga tgaacgaaat agacagatcg ctgagatagg tgcctcactg
    14101 attaagcatt ggtaactgtc agaccaagtt tactcatata tactttagat tgatttaaaa
    14161 cttcattttt aatttaaaag gatctaggtg aagatccttt ttgataatct catgaccaaa
    14221 atcccttaac gtgagttttc gttccactga gcgtcagacc ccgtagaaaa gatcaaagga
    14281 tcttcttgag atcctttttt tctgcgcgta atctgctgct tgcaaacaaa aaaaccaccg
    14341 ctaccagcgg tggtttgttt gccggatcaa gagctaccaa ctctttttcc gaaggtaact
    14401 ggcttcagca gagcgcagat accaaatact gttcttctag tgtagccgta gttaggccac
    14461 cacttcaaga actctgtagc accgcctaca tacctcgctc tgctaatcct gttaccagtg
    14521 gctgctgcca gtggcgataa gtcgtgtctt accgggttgg actcaagacg atagttaccg
    14581 gataaggcgc agcggtcggg ctgaacgggg ggttcgtgca cacagcccag cttggagcga
    14641 acgacctaca ccgaactgag atacctacag cgtgagctat gagaaagcgc cacgcttccc
    14701 gaagggagaa aggcggacag gtatccggta agcggcaggg tcggaacagg agagcgcacg
    14761 agggagcttc cagggggaaa cgcctggtat ctttatagtc ctgtcgggtt tcgccacctc
    14821 tgacttgagc gtcgattttt gtgatgctcg tcaggggggc ggagcctatg gaaaaacgcc
    14881 agcaacgcgg cctttttacg gttcctggcc ttttgctggc cttttgctca cat
//
