[The description below was written by a language model from this plasmid's Addgene catalogue record and the feature table of its GenBank file.]
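Description:
pHR-PGK-ABI-dCas9-P2A-mcherry is a 14.9 kb HIV-1-based lentiviral transfer plasmid on the pHR backbone, built for expression of an ABI-fused, nuclease-dead Cas9 in mammalian cells. It is propagated in E. coli through a high-copy ColE1/pUC-type origin with ampicillin resistance (bla). The viral portion comprises an upstream full-length HIV-1 LTR (labelled "3' LTR" by the automated annotation, although it sits in the 5' position), the Psi packaging signal, the Rev response element, cPPT/CTS, and a downstream U3-deleted LTR that makes the integrated provirus self-inactivating. The backbone outside the LTRs also carries SV40 elements: the enhancer/early promoter with origin, the small t intron and a poly(A) signal.

The payload is driven by the mouse PGK promoter. The annotated coding features are Streptococcus pyogenes dCas9 (D10A/H840A), which binds DNA under guide RNA direction without cutting, followed by an HA epitope tag, two SV40 nuclear localization signals, a P2A ribosomal skipping peptide and mCherry, with a WPRE downstream to enhance transcript expression. The catalogue lists ABI (written "AB1" in places) as an N-terminal fusion. The feature table does not annotate it, but roughly 1 kb of unannotated sequence lies between the PGK promoter and dCas9, where it presumably resides. Because of the P2A, mCherry is produced as a separate protein and serves as the only marker for identifying or sorting transduced cells, as no drug selection cassette is listed.

The record states the purpose only as expression of the fusion. The associated publication concerns CRISPR-mediated programmable 3D genome positioning and nuclear organization, which is consistent with ABI acting as one half of an inducible dimerization pair to tether dCas9-bound loci to a partner protein. The guide RNA and any such partner are not encoded here.
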