Addgene plasmid #121513: pHR-PGK-ABI-dCas9-P2A-mcherry
Purpose: expression of AB1-fused-dcas9 plasmids
Depositing lab: Stanley Qi. Depositing organization: Stanford University. Publication: CRISPR-Mediated Programmable 3D Genome Positioning and Nuclear Organization. Wang H, Xu X, Nguyen CM, Liu Y, Gao Y, Lin X, Daley T, Kipniss NH, La Russa M, Qi LS. Cell. 2018 Nov 15;175(5):1405-1417.e14. doi: 10.1016/j.cell.2018.09.013. Epub 2018 Oct 11. PubMed 30318144.
Backbone
  Vector backbone: pHR
  Vector type: Mammalian Expression, Lentiviral
  Selectable markers: mcherry fluorescence
Growth in bacteria
  Bacterial resistance: Ampicillin, 100 μg/mL
  Growth temperature: 37°C
  Growth strain: NEB Stable
  Copy number: Unknown
Gene/Insert
  Gene/Insert name: dCas9
  Insert size (bp): 4101
  Promoter: PGK
  Tag / fusion protein: AB1 (N terminal on insert); P2A-mcherry (C terminal on insert)
  Cloning method: Gibson Cloning
  Sequencing primers: 5′ CAGTGCAGGGGAAAGAATAGTAGAC; 3′ CATAGCGTAAAAGGAGCAACA
Terms and licenses: Academic/Nonprofit Terms; Industry Terms: Not Available to Industry
How to cite: pHR-PGK-ABI-dCas9-P2A-mcherry was a gift from Stanley Qi (Addgene plasmid # 121513 ; http://n2t.net/addgene:121513 ; RRID:Addgene_121513)
