>Addgene plasmid #121513 | pHR-PGK-ABI-dCas9-P2A-mcherry | depositor partial sequence | sequence record 231527 | PGK-AB1-dCas9-P2A-mcherry
TACCGGGTAGGGGAGGCGCTTTTCCCAAGGCAGTCTGGAGCATGCGCTTTAGCAGCCCCGCTGGGCACTT
GGCGCTACACAAGTGGCCTCTGGCCTCGCACACATTCCACATCCACCGGTAGGCGCCAACCGGCTCCGTT
CTTTGGTGGCCCCTTCGCGCCACCTTCTACTCCTCCCCTAGTCAGGAAGTTCCCCCCCGCCCCGCAGCTC
GCGTCGTGCAGGACGTGACAAATGGAAGTAGCACGTCTCACTAGTCTCGTGCAGATGGACAGCACCGCTG
AGCAATGGAAGCGGGTAGGCCTTTGGGGCAGCGGCCAATAGCAGCTTTGCTCCTTCGCTTTCTGGGCTCA
GAGGCTGGGAAGGGGTGGGTCCGGGGGCGGGCTCAGGGGCGGGCTCAGGGGCGGGGCGGGCGCCCGAAGG
TCCTCCGGAGGCCCGGCATTCTGCACGCTTCAAAAGCGCACGTCTGCCGCGCTGTTCTCCTCTTCCTCAT
CTCCGGGCCTTTCGACCTGCAGCCCAAGCTTACGCGTCTGCAGGATATCAAGCTTGCGGTACCGCGGGCC
CGGGGCCACCATGACGCGTGTGCCTTTGTATGGTTTTACTTCGATTTGTGGAAGAAGACCTGAGATGGAA
GCTGCTGTTTCGACTATACCAAGATTCCTTCAATCTTCCTCTGGTTCGATGTTAGATGGTCGGTTTGATC
CTCAATCCGCCGCTCATTTCTTCGGTGTTTACGACGGCCATGGCGGTTCTCAGGTAGCGAACTATTGTAG
AGAGAGGATGCATTTGGCTTTGGCGGAGGAGATAGCTAAGGAGAAACCGATGCTCTGCGATGGTGATACG
TGGCTGGAGAAGTGGAAGAAAGCTCTTTTCAACTCGTTCCTGAGAGTTGACTCGGAGATTGAGTCAGTTG
CGCCGGAGACGGTTGGGTCAACGTCGGTGGTTGCCGTTGTTTTCCCGTCTCACATCTTCGTCGCTAACTG
CGGTGACTCTAGAGCCGTTCTTTGCCGCGGCAAAACTGCACTTCCATTATCCGTTGACCATAAACCGGAT
AGAGAAGATGAAGCTGCGAGGATTGAAGCCGCAGGAGGGAAAGTGATTCAGTGGAATGGAGCTCGTGTTT
TCGGTGTTCTCGCCATGTCGAGATCCATTGGCGATAGATACTTGAAACCATCCATCATTCCTGATCCGGA
AGTGACGGCTGTGAAGAGAGTAAAAGAAGATGATTGTCTGATTTTGGCGAGTGACGGGGTTTGGGATGTA
ATGACGGATGAAGAAGCGTGTGAGATGGCAAGGAAGCGGATTCTCTTGTGGCACAAGAAAAACGCGGTGG
CTGGGGATGCATCGTTGCTCGCGGATGAGCGGAGAAAGGAAGGGAAAGATCCTGCGGCGATGTCCGCGGC
TGAGTATTTGTCAAAGCTGGCGATACAGAGAGGAAGCAAAGACAACATAAGTGTGGTGGTGGTTGATTTG
AAGCATATGGGTGGAGGCTCCGGGATGGACAAGAAGTACAGCATCGGCCTGGCCATCGGCACCAACTCTG
TGGGCTGGGCCGTGATCACCGACGAGTACAAGGTGCCCAGCAAGAAATTCAAGGTGCTGGGCAACACCGA
CCGGCACAGCATCAAGAAGAACCTGATCGGCGCCCTGCTGTTCGACAGCGGAGAAACAGCCGAGGCCACC
CGGCTGAAGAGAACCGCCAGAAGAAGATACACCAGACGGAAGAACCGGATCTGCTATCTGCAAGAGATCT
TCAGCAACGAGATGGCCAAGGTGGACGACAGCTTCTTCCACAGACTGGAAGAGTCCTTCCTGGTGGAAGA
GGATAAGAAGCACGAGCGGCACCCCATCTTCGGCAACATCGTGGACGAGGTGGCCTACCACGAGAAGTAC
CCCACCATCTACCACCTGAGAAAGAAACTGGTGGACAGCACCGACAAGGCCGACCTGCGGCTGATCTATC
TGGCCCTGGCCCACATGATCAAGTTCCGGGGCCACTTCCTGATCGAGGGCGACCTGAACCCCGACAACAG
CGACGTGGACAAGCTGTTCATCCAGCTGGTGCAGACCTACAACCAGCTGTTCGAGGAAAACCCCATCAAC
GCCAGCGGCGTGGACGCCAAGGCCATCCTGTCTGCCAGACTGAGCAAGAGCAGACGGCTGGAAAATCTGA
TCGCCCAGCTGCCCGGCGAGAAGAAGAATGGCCTGTTCGGCAACCTGATTGCCCTGAGCCTGGGCCTGAC
CCCCAACTTCAAGAGCAACTTCGACCTGGCCGAGGATGCCAAACTGCAGCTGAGCAAGGACACCTACGAC
GACGACCTGGACAACCTGCTGGCCCAGATCGGCGACCAGTACGCCGACCTGTTTCTGGCCGCCAAGAACC
TGTCCGACGCCATCCTGCTGAGCGACATCCTGAGAGTGAACACCGAGATCACCAAGGCCCCCCTGAGCGC
CTCTATGATCAAGAGATACGACGAGCACCACCAGGACCTGACCCTGCTGAAAGCTCTCGTGCGGCAGCAG
CTGCCTGAGAAGTACAAAGAGATTTTCTTCGACCAGAGCAAGAACGGCTACGCCGGCTACATCGATGGCG
GAGCCAGCCAGGAAGAGTTCTACAAGTTCATCAAGCCCATCCTGGAAAAGATGGACGGCACCGAGGAACT
GCTCGTGAAGCTGAACAGAGAGGACCTGCTGCGGAAGCAGCGGACCTTCGACAACGGCAGCATCCCCCAC
CAGATCCACCTGGGAGAGCTGCACGCCATTCTGCGGCGGCAGGAAGATTTTTACCCATTCCTGAAGGACA
ACCGGGAAAAGATCGAGAAGATCCTGACCTTCCGCATCCCCTACTACGTGGGCCCTCTGGCCAGGGGAAA
CAGCAGATTCGCCTGGATGACCAGAAAGAGCGAGGAAACCATCACCCCCTGGAACTTCGAGGAAGTGGTG
GACAAGGGCGCCAGCGCCCAGAGCTTCATCGAGCGGATGACCAACTTCGATAAGAACCTGCCCAACGAGA
AGGTGCTGCCCAAGCACAGCCTGCTGTACGAGTACTTCACCGTGTACAACGAGCTGACCAAAGTGAAATA
CGTGACCGAGGGAATGAGAAAGCCCGCCTTCCTGAGCGGCGAGCAGAAAAAAGCCATCGTGGACCTGCTG
TTCAAGACCAACCGGAAAGTGACCGTGAAGCAGCTGAAAGAGGACTACTTCAAGAAAATCGAGTGCTTCG
ACTCCGTGGAAATCTCCGGCGTGGAAGATCGGTTCAACGCCTCCCTGGGCACATACCACGATCTGCTGAA
AATTATCAAGGACAAGGACTTCCTGGACAATGAGGAAAACGAGGACATTCTGGAAGATATCGTGCTGACC
CTGACACTGTTTGAGGACAGAGAGATGATCGAGGAACGGCTGAAAACCTATGCCCACCTGTTCGACGACA
AAGTGATGAAGCAGCTGAAGCGGCGGAGATACACCGGCTGGGGCAGGCTGAGCCGGAAGCTGATCAACGG
CATCCGGGACAAGCAGTCCGGCAAGACAATCCTGGATTTCCTGAAGTCCGACGGCTTCGCCAACAGAAAC
TTCATGCAGCTGATCCACGACGACAGCCTGACCTTTAAAGAGGACATCCAGAAAGCCCAGGTGTCCGGCC
AGGGCGATAGCCTGCACGAGCACATTGCCAATCTGGCCGGCAGCCCCGCCATTAAGAAGGGCATCCTGCA
GACAGTGAAGGTGGTGGACGAGCTCGTGAAAGTGATGGGCCGGCACAAGCCCGAGAACATCGTGATCGAA
ATGGCCAGAGAGAACCAGACCACCCAGAAGGGACAGAAGAACAGCCGCGAGAGAATGAAGCGGATCGAAG
AGGGCATCAAAGAGCTGGGCAGCCAGATCCTGAAAGAACACCCCGTGGAAAACACCCAGCTGCAGAACGA
GAAGCTGTACCTGTACTACCTGCAGAATGGGCGGGATATGTACGTGGACCAGGAACTGGACATCAACCGG
CTGTCCGACTACGATGTGGACGCTATCGTGCCTCAGAGCTTTCTGAAGGACGACTCCATCGATAACAAAG
TGCTGACTCGGAGCGACAAGAACCGGGGCAAGAGCGACAACGTGCCCTCCGAAGAGGTCGTGAAGAAGAT
GAAGAACTACTGGCGCCAGCTGCTGAATGCCAAGCTGATTACCCAGAGGAAGTTCGACAATCTGACCAAG
GCCGAGAGAGGCGGCCTGAGCGAACTGGATAAGGCCGGCTTCATCAAGAGACAGCTGGTGGAAACCCGGC
AGATCACAAAGCACGTGGCACAGATCCTGGACTCCCGGATGAACACTAAGTACGACGAGAACGACAAACT
GATCCGGGAAGTGAAAGTGATCACCCTGAAGTCCAAGCTGGTGTCCGATTTCCGGAAGGATTTCCAGTTT
TACAAAGTGCGCGAGATCAACAACTACCACCACGCCCACGACGCCTACCTGAACGCCGTCGTGGGAACCG
CCCTGATCAAAAAGTACCCTAAGCTGGAAAGCGAGTTCGTGTACGGCGACTACAAGGTGTACGACGTGCG
GAAGATGATCGCCAAGAGCGAGCAGGAAATCGGCAAGGCTACCGCCAAGTACTTCTTCTACAGCAACATC
ATGAACTTTTTCAAGACCGAGATTACCCTGGCCAACGGCGAGATCCGGAAGCGGCCTCTGATCGAGACAA
ACGGCGAAACAGGCGAGATCGTGTGGGATAAGGGCCGGGACTTTGCCACCGTGCGGAAAGTGCTGTCTAT
GCCCCAAGTGAATATCGTGAAAAAGACCGAGGTGCAGACAGGCGGCTTCAGCAAAGAGTCTATCCTGCCC
AAGAGGAACAGCGACAAGCTGATCGCCAGAAAGAAGGACTGGGACCCTAAGAAGTACGGCGGCTTCGACA
GCCCCACCGTGGCCTATTCTGTGCTGGTGGTGGCCAAAGTGGAAAAGGGCAAGTCCAAGAAACTGAAGAG
TGTGAAAGAGCTGCTGGGGATCACCATCATGGAAAGAAGCAGCTTCGAGAAGAATCCCATCGACTTTCTG
GAAGCCAAGGGCTACAAAGAAGTGAAAAAGGACCTGATCATCAAGCTGCCTAAGTACTCCCTGTTCGAGC
TGGAAAACGGCCGGAAGAGAATGCTGGCCTCTGCCGGCGAACTGCAGAAGGGAAACGAACTGGCCCTGCC
CTCCAAATATGTGAACTTCCTGTACCTGGCCAGCCACTATGAGAAGCTGAAGGGCTCCCCCGAGGATAAT
GAGCAGAAACAGCTGTTTGTGGAACAGCACAAACACTACCTGGACGAGATCATCGAGCAGATCAGCGAGT
TCTCCAAGAGAGTGATCCTGGCCGACGCTAATCTGGACAAGGTGCTGAGCGCCTACAACAAGCACAGAGA
CAAGCCTATCAGAGAGCAGGCCGAGAATATCATCCACCTGTTTACCCTGACCAATCTGGGAGCCCCTGCC
GCCTTCAAGTACTTTGACACCACCATCGACCGGAAGAGGTACACCAGCACCAAAGAGGTGCTGGACGCCA
CCCTGATCCACCAGAGCATCACCGGCCTGTACGAGACACGGATCGACCTGTCTCAGCTGGGAGGCGACGC
CTATCCCTATGACGTGCCCGATTATGCCAGCCTGGGCAGCGGCTCCCCCAAGAAAAAACGCAAGGTGGAA
GATCCTAAGAAAAAGCGGAAAGTGGACGGCATTGGTAGTGGGAGCAACGGCAGCAGCGGATCCGGAAGCG
GAGCTACTAACTTCAGCCTGCTGAAGCAGGCTGGAGACGTGGAGGAGAACCCTGGACCTATGGTGAGCAA
GGGCGAGGAGGATAACATGGCCATCATCAAGGAGTTCATGCGCTTCAAGGTGCACATGGAGGGCTCCGTG
AACGGCCACGAGTTCGAGATCGAGGGCGAGGGCGAGGGCCGCCCCTACGAGGGCACCCAGACCGCCAAGC
TGAAGGTGACCAAGGGTGGCCCCCTGCCCTTCGCCTGGGACATCCTGTCCCCTCAGTTCATGTACGGCTC
CAAGGCCTACGTGAAGCACCCCGCCGACATCCCCGACTACTTGAAGCTGTCCTTCCCCGAGGGCTTCAAG
TGGGAGCGCGTGATGAACTTCGAGGACGGCGGCGTGGTGACCGTGACCCAGGACTCCTCCCTGCAGGACG
GCGAGTTCATCTACAAGGTGAAGCTGCGCGGCACCAACTTCCCCTCCGACGGCCCCGTAATGCAGAAGAA
GACCATGGGCTGGGAGGCCTCCTCCGAGCGGATGTACCCCGAGGACGGCGCCCTGAAGGGCGAGATCAAG
CAGAGGCTGAAGCTGAAGGACGGCGGCCACTACGACGCTGAGGTCAAGACCACCTACAAGGCCAAGAAGC
CCGTGCAGCTGCCCGGCGCCTACAACGTCAACATCAAGTTGGACATCACCTCCCACAACGAGGACTACAC
CATCGTGGAACAGTACGAACGCGCCGAGGGCCGCCACTCCACCGGCGGCATGGACGAGCTGTACAAGTAA
